>Addgene plasmid #25801 | pGL3-PMT-CD41 | depositor partial sequence | sequence record 12104 | Author sequence
AGCTTGGCTCAAGACGGAGGAGGAGTGAGGAAGCTGCTGCACCAATATGGCTGGTTGAGGCCGCCCAAGG
TCCTAGAAGGAGGAAGTGGGTAAATGCCATATCCAAAAAGATACAGAAGCCTCAGGTTTTATCGGGGGCA
GCAGCTTCCTTCTCCTTCCCCGACCTGTGGCCAAGTCACAAAGCACCACAGCTGTACAGCCAGATGGGGG
AAGGGAGGAGATTAGAACTGTAGGCTAGAGTAGACAAGTATGGACCAGTTCACAATCACGCTATCCCAAG
CAGAAAGTGATGGTGGCTTGGACTAGCACGGTGGTAGTAGAGATGGGGTAAAGATTCAAGAGACATCATT
GATAGGCAGAACCAATAGGACATGGTAATAAACTATTCTCAGGAAAGGGGAGGAGTCATGGCTTTCAGCC
ATGAGCATCCACCCTCTGGGTGGCCTCACCCACTTCCTGGCAATTCTAGCCACCATGAGTCCAGGGGCTA
TAGCCCTTTGCTCTGCCCGTTGCTCAGCAAGTTACTTGGGGTTCCAGTTTGATAAGAAAAGACTTCCTGT
GGAGGAATCTGAAGGGAAGGAGGAGGAGCTGGCCCATTCCTGCCTGGGAGGTTGTGGAAGAAGGAAG
