>Addgene plasmid #25801 | pGL3-PMT-CD41 | addgene partial sequence | sequence record 31817 | 25801 with LucNrev
GGCGCCGGGCCTTTCTTTATGTTTTTGGCGTCTTCCATGGTGGCTTTACCAACAGTACCGGAATGCCAAG
CTGATCTCGAGCTTCCTTCTTCCACAACCTCCCAGGCAGGAATGGGCCAGCTCCTCCTCCTTCCCTTCAG
ATTCCTCCACAGGAAGTCTTTTCTTATCAAACTGGAACCCCAAGTAACTTGCTGAGCAACGGGCAGAGCA
AAGGGCTATAGCCCCTGGACTCATGGTGGCTAGAATTGCCAGGAAGTGGGTGAGGCCACCCAGAGGGTGG
ATGCTCATGGCTGAAAGCCATGACTCCTCCCCTTTCCTGAGAATAGTTTATTACCATGTCCTATTGGTTC
TGCCTATCAATGATGTCTCTTGAATCTTTACCCCATCTCTACTACCACCGTGCTAGTCCAAGCCACCATC
ACTTTCTGCTTGGGATAGCGTGATTGTGAACTGGTCCATACTTGTCTACTCTAGCCTACAGTTCTAATCT
CCTCCCTTCCCCCATCTGGCTGTACAGCTGTGGTGCTTTGTGACTTGGCCACAGGTCGGGGAAGGAGAAG
GAAGCTGCTGCCCCCGATAAAACCTGAGGCTTCTGTATCTTTTTGGATATGGCATTTACCCACTTCCTCC
TTCTAGGACCTTGGGCGGCCTCAACCAGCCATATTGGTGCAGCAGCTTCCTCACTCCTCCTCCGTCTTGA
GCCAAGCTGCTAGCACGCGTAAGAGCTCGGTACCTATCGATAGAGAAATGTTCTGGCACCTGCACTTGCA
CTGGGGACAGCCTATTTTGCTAGTTTGTTTTGTTTCGTTTTGTTTTGATGGAGAGCGTATGTTAGTACTA
TCGATTCACACAAAAAACCAACACACAGATGTAATGAAAATAAAGATATTTTATTGCGGCCGCTCCAAGT
ACCTCCCGTA
