[The description below was written by a language model from this plasmid's Addgene catalogue record.]
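Description:
pGL3-PMT-CD41 is a promoter-reporter plasmid built on the pGL3-Basic backbone, a promoterless and enhancerless firefly luciferase vector of about 4.8 kb intended for transient transfection into mammalian cells. It is maintained in E. coli as a high-copy plasmid under ampicillin selection. Because pGL3-Basic carries no eukaryotic promoter of its own upstream of the luciferase coding sequence, reporter output depends on whatever regulatory DNA is placed in the multiple cloning site.

Here that insert is a 627 bp fragment of the human CD41 promoter (also known as GPIIb, the integrin alpha-IIb gene), cloned between NheI and XhoI sites, both of which are preserved. According to the depositor's notes, the fragment spans positions -597 to +32 relative to the transcription start and corresponds to the previously described full-length GPIIb promoter. The "luciferase tag" listed in the record reflects the reporter gene lying downstream of the promoter fragment, so this is a transcriptional reporter arrangement rather than a protein fusion: luciferase activity reads out how strongly the CD41 promoter is driven in the transfected cell.

CD41 is a classic marker of the megakaryocytic lineage, and the associated publication concerns the role of miR-34a in megakaryocytic differentiation of K562 cells. The construct is therefore suited to measuring activation of a megakaryocyte-specific promoter during differentiation, or in response to manipulated microRNAs, transcription factors or signalling pathways. No feature table was supplied, so details beyond the catalogue fields are not recorded.
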