Addgene plasmid #25801: pGL3-PMT-CD41
Depositing lab: Judy Lieberman. Depositing organization: Boston Children's Hospital. Publication: miR-34a contributes to megakaryocytic differentiation of K562 cells independently of p53. Navarro F, Gutman D, Meire E, Caceres M, Rigoutsos I, Bentwich Z, Lieberman J. Blood. 2009 Sep 3. 114(10):2181-92. 10.1182/blood-2009-02-205062 PubMed 19584398.
Backbone
  Vector backbone: pGL3-Basic
  Backbone manufacturer: promega
  Backbone size w/o insert (bp): 4818
  Vector type: Mammalian Expression, Luciferase
Growth in bacteria
  Bacterial resistance: Ampicillin, 100 μg/mL
  Growth temperature: 37°C
  Growth strain: DH5alpha
  Copy number: High Copy
Gene/Insert
  Gene/Insert name: CD41 promoter
  Insert size (bp): 627
  Tag / fusion protein: luciferase (C terminal on insert)
  Cloning method: Restriction Enzyme; 5′ cloning site NheI (not destroyed); 3′ cloning site XhoI (not destroyed)
  Sequencing primers: 5′ n/a
Terms and licenses: Academic/Nonprofit Terms; Industry Terms: Not Available to Industry
Depositor comments: The sequence of the promoter region of CD41 corresponds to positions -597 to +32 of the human GPIIb promoter (full length promoter) described in Sevinsky et al., Mol. Cell. Biol. 2004, 24(10):4534-4545.
How to cite: pGL3-PMT-CD41 was a gift from Judy Lieberman (Addgene plasmid # 25801 ; http://n2t.net/addgene:25801 ; RRID:Addgene_25801)
